>Addgene plasmid #137885 | pMDC32B-AtTAS1c-D2-B/c-AtMIR173 | depositor full sequence | sequence record 266235 | pMDC32B-AtTAS1c-D2-B/c-AtMIR173 sequence 14339 bps
CCAGCCAGCCAACAGCTCCCCGACCGGCAGCTCGGCACAAAATCACCACTCGATACAGGCAGCCCATCAG
TCCGGGACGGCGTCAGCGGGAGAGCCGTTGTAAGGCGGCAGACTTTGCTCATGTTACCGATGCTATTCGG
AAGAACGGCAACTAAGCTGCCGGGTTTGAAACACGGATGATCTCGCGGAGGGTAGCATGTTGATTGTAAC
GATGACAGAGCGTTGCTGCCTGTGATCACCGCGGTTTCAAAATCGGCTCCGTCGATACTATGTTATACGC
CAACTTTGAAAACAACTTTGAAAAAGCTGTTTTCTGGTATTTAAGGTTTTAGAATGCAAGGAACAGTGAA
TTGGAGTTCGTCTTGTTATAATTAGCTTCTTGGGGTATCTTTAAATACTGTAGAAAAGAGGAAGGAAATA
ATAAATGGCTAAAATGAGAATATCACCGGAATTGAAAAAACTGATCGAAAAATACCGCTGCGTAAAAGAT
ACGGAAGGAATGTCTCCTGCTAAGGTATATAAGCTGGTGGGAGAAAATGAAAACCTATATTTAAAAATGA
CGGACAGCCGGTATAAAGGGACCACCTATGATGTGGAACGGGAAAAGGACATGATGCTATGGCTGGAAGG
AAAGCTGCCTGTTCCAAAGGTCCTGCACTTTGAACGGCATGATGGCTGGAGCAATCTGCTCATGAGTGAG
GCCGATGGCGTCCTTTGCTCGGAAGAGTATGAAGATGAACAAAGCCCTGAAAAGATTATCGAGCTGTATG
CGGAGTGCATCAGGCTCTTTCACTCCATCGACATATCGGATTGTCCCTATACGAATAGCTTAGACAGCCG
CTTAGCCGAATTGGATTACTTACTGAATAACGATCTGGCCGATGTGGATTGCGAAAACTGGGAAGAAGAC
ACTCCATTTAAAGATCCGCGCGAGCTGTATGATTTTTTAAAGACGGAAAAGCCCGAAGAGGAACTTGTCT
TTTCCCACGGCGACCTGGGAGACAGCAACATCTTTGTGAAAGATGGCAAAGTAAGTGGCTTTATTGATCT
TGGGAGAAGCGGCAGGGCGGACAAGTGGTATGACATTGCCTTCTGCGTCCGGTCGATCAGGGAGGATATC
GGGGAAGAACAGTATGTCGAGCTATTTTTTGACTTACTGGGGATCAAGCCTGATTGGGAGAAAATAAAAT
ATTATATTTTACTGGATGAATTGTTTTAGTACCTAGAATGCATGACCAAAATCCCTTAACGTGAGTTTTC
GTTCCACTGAGCGTCAGACCCCGTAGAAAAGATCAAAGGATCTTCTTGAGATCCTTTTTTTCTGCGCGTA
ATCTGCTGCTTGCAAACAAAAAAACCACCGCTACCAGCGGTGGTTTGTTTGCCGGATCAAGAGCTACCAA
CTCTTTTTCCGAAGGTAACTGGCTTCAGCAGAGCGCAGATACCAAATACTGTCCTTCTAGTGTAGCCGTA
GTTAGGCCACCACTTCAAGAACTCTGTAGCACCGCCTACATACCTCGCTCTGCTAATCCTGTTACCAGTG
GCTGCTGCCAGTGGCGATAAGTCGTGTCTTACCGGGTTGGACTCAAGACGATAGTTACCGGATAAGGCGC
AGCGGTCGGGCTGAACGGGGGGTTCGTGCACACAGCCCAGCTTGGAGCGAACGACCTACACCGAACTGAG
ATACCTACAGCGTGAGCTATGAGAAAGCGCCACGCTTCCCGAAGGGAGAAAGGCGGACAGGTATCCGGTA
AGCGGCAGGGTCGGAACAGGAGAGCGCACGAGGGAGCTTCCAGGGGGAAACGCCTGGTATCTTTATAGTC
CTGTCGGGTTTCGCCACCTCTGACTTGAGCGTCGATTTTTGTGATGCTCGTCAGGGGGGCGGAGCCTATG
GAAAAACGCCAGCAACGCGGCCTTTTTACGGTTCCTGGCCTTTTGCTGGCCTTTTGCTCACATGTTCTTT
CCTGCGTTATCCCCTGATTCTGTGGATAACCGTATTACCGCCTTTGAGTGAGCTGATACCGCTCGCCGCA
GCCGAACGACCGAGCGCAGCGAGTCAGTGAGCGAGGAAGCGGAAGAGCGCCTGATGCGGTATTTTCTCCT
TACGCATCTGTGCGGTATTTCACACCGCATATGGTGCACTCTCAGTACAATCTGCTCTGATGCCGCATAG
TTAAGCCAGTATACACTCCGCTATCGCTACGTGACTGGGTCATGGCTGCGCCCCGACACCCGCCAACACC
CGCTGACGCGCCCTGACGGGCTTGTCTGCTCCCGGCATCCGCTTACAGACAAGCTGTGACCGTCTCCGGG
AGCTGCATGTGTCAGAGGTTTTCACCGTCATCACCGAAACGCGCGAGGCAGGGTGCCTTGATGTGGGCGC
CGGCGGTCGAGTGGCGACGGCGCGGCTTGTCCGCGCCCTGGTAGATTGCCTGGCCGTAGGCCAGCCATTT
TTGAGCGGCCAGCGGCCGCGATAGGCCGACGCGAAGCGGCGGGGCGTAGGGAGCGCAGCGACCGAAGGGT
AGGCGCTTTTTGCAGCTCTTCGGCTGTGCGCTGGCCAGACAGTTATGCACAGGCCAGGCGGGTTTTAAGA
GTTTTAATAAGTTTTAAAGAGTTTTAGGCGGAAAAATCGCCTTTTTTCTCTTTTATATCAGTCACTTACA
TGTGTGACCGGTTCCCAATGTACGGCTTTGGGTTCCCAATGTACGGGTTCCGGTTCCCAATGTACGGCTT
TGGGTTCCCAATGTACGTGCTATCCACAGGAAAGAGAACTTTTCGACCTTTTTCCCCTGCTAGGGCAATT
TGCCCTAGCATCTGCTCCGTACATTAGGAACCGGCGGATGCTTCGCCCTCGATCAGGTTGCGGTAGCGCA
TGACTAGGATCGGGCCAGCCTGCCCCGCCTCCTCCTTCAAATCGTACTCCGGCAGGTCATTTGACCCGAT
CAGCTTGCGCACGGTGAAACAGAACTTCTTGAACTCTCCGGCGCTGCCACTGCGTTCGTAGATCGTCTTG
AACAACCATCTGGCTTCTGCCTTGCCTGCGGCGCGGCGTGCCAGGCGGTAGAGAAAACGGCCGATGCCGG
GATCGATCAAAAAGTAATCGGGGTGAACCGTCAGCACGTCCGGGTTCTTGCCTTCTGTGATCTCGCGGTA
CATCCAATCAGCTAGCTCGATCTCGATGTACTCCGGCCGCCCGGTTTCGCTCTTTACGATCTTGTAGCGG
CTAATCAAGGCTTCACCCTCGGATACCGTCACCAGGCGGCCGTTCTTGGCCTTCTTCGTACGCTGCATGG
CAACGTGCGTGGTGTTTAACCGAATGCAGGTTTCTACCAGGTCGTCTTTCTGCTTTCCGCCATCGGCTCG
CCGGCAGAACTTGAGTACGTCCGCAACGTGTGGACGGAACACGCGGCCGGGCTTGTCTCCCTTCCCTTCC
CGGTATCGGTTCATGGATTCGGTTAGATGGGAAACCGCCATCAGTACCAGGTCGTAATCCCACACACTGG
CCATGCCGGCCGGCCCTGCGGAAACCTCTACGTGCCCGTCTGGAAGCTCGTAGCGGATCACCTCGCCAGC
TCGTCGGTCACGCTTCGACAGACGGAAAACGGCCACGTCCATGATGCTGCGACTATCGCGGGTGCCCACG
TCATAGAGCATCGGAACGAAAAAATCTGGTTGCTCGTCGCCCTTGGGCGGCTTCCTAATCGACGGCGCAC
CGGCTGCCGGCGGTTGCCGGGATTCTTTGCGGATTCGATCAGCGGCCGCTTGCCACGATTCACCGGGGCG
TGCTTCTGCCTCGATGCGTTGCCGCTGGGCGGCCTGCGCGGCCTTCAACTTCTCCACCAGGTCATCACCC
AGCGCCGCGCCGATTTGTACCGGGCCGGATGGTTTGCGACCGTCACGCCGATTCCTCGGGCTTGGGGGTT
CCAGTGCCATTGCAGGGCCGGCAGACAACCCAGCCGCTTACGCCTGGCCAACCGCCCGTTCCTCCACACA
TGGGGCATTCCACGGCGTCGGTGCCTGGTTGTTCTTGATTTTCCATGCCGCCTCCTTTAGCCGCTAAAAT
TCATCTACTCATTTATTCATTTGCTCATTTACTCTGGTAGCTGCGCGATGTATTCAGATAGCAGCTCGGT
AATGGTCTTGCCTTGGCGTACCGCGTACATCTTCAGCTTGGTGTGATCCTCCGCCGGCAACTGAAAGTTG
ACCCGCTTCATGGCTGGCGTGTCTGCCAGGCTGGCCAACGTTGCAGCCTTGCTGCTGCGTGCGCTCGGAC
GGCCGGCACTTAGCGTGTTTGTGCTTTTGCTCATTTTCTCTTTACCTCATTAACTCAAATGAGTTTTGAT
TTAATTTCAGCGGCCAGCGCCTGGACCTCGCGGGCAGCGTCGCCCTCGGGTTCTGATTCAAGAACGGTTG
TGCCGGCGGCGGCAGTGCCTGGGTAGCTCACGCGCTGCGTGATACGGGACTCAAGAATGGGCAGCTCGTA
CCCGGCCAGCGCCTCGGCAACCTCACCGCCGATGCGCGTGCCTTTGATCGCCCGCGACACGACAAAGGCC
GCTTGTAGCCTTCCATCCGTGACCTCAATGCGCTGCTTAACCAGCTCCACCAGGTCGGCGGTGGCCCATA
TGTCGTAAGGGCTTGGCTGCACCGGAATCAGCACGAAGTCGGCTGCCTTGATCGCGGACACAGCCAAGTC
CGCCGCCTGGGGCGCTCCGTCGATCACTACGAAGTCGCGCCGGCCGATGGCCTTCACGTCGCGGTCAATC
GTCGGGCGGTCGATGCCGACAACGGTTAGCGGTTGATCTTCCCGCACGGCCGCCCAATCGCGGGCACTGC
CCTGGGGATCGGAATCGACTAACAGAACATCGGCCCCGGCGAGTTGCAGGGCGCGGGCTAGATGGGTTGC
GATGGTCGTCTTGCCTGACCCGCCTTTCTGGTTAAGTACAGCGATAACCTTCATGCGTTCCCCTTGCGTA
TTTGTTTATTTACTCATCGCATCATATACGCAGCGACCGCATGACGCAAGCTGTTTTACTCAAATACACA
TCACCTTTTTAGACGGCGGCGCTCGGTTTCTTCAGCGGCCAAGCTGGCCGGCCAGGCCGCCAGCTTGGCA
TCAGACAAACCGGCCAGGATTTCATGCAGCCGCACGGTTGAGACGTGCGCGGGCGGCTCGAACACGTACC
CGGCCGCGATCATCTCCGCCTCGATCTCTTCGGTAATGAAAAACGGTTCGTCCTGGCCGTCCTGGTGCGG
TTTCATGCTTGTTCCTCTTGGCGTTCATTCTCGGCGGCCGCCAGGGCGTCGGCCTCGGTCAATGCGTCCT
CACGGAAGGCACCGCGCCGCCTGGCCTCGGTGGGCGTCACTTCCTCGCTGCGCTCAAGTGCGCGGTACAG
GGTCGAGCGATGCACGCCAAGCAGTGCAGCCGCCTCTTTCACGGTGCGGCCTTCCTGGTCGATCAGCTCG
CGGGCGTGCGCGATCTGTGCCGGGGTGAGGGTAGGGCGGGGGCCAAACTTCACGCCTCGGGCCTTGGCGG
CCTCGCGCCCGCTCCGGGTGCGGTCGATGATTAGGGAACGCTCGAACTCGGCAATGCCGGCGAACACGGT
CAACACCATGCGGCCGGCCGGCGTGGTGGTGTCGGCCCACGGCTCTGCCAGGCTACGCAGGCCCGCGCCG
GCCTCCTGGATGCGCTCGGCAATGTCCAGTAGGTCGCGGGTGCTGCGGGCCAGGCGGTCTAGCCTGGTCA
CTGTCACAACGTCGCCAGGGCGTAGGTGGTCAAGCATCCTGGCCAGCTCCGGGCGGTCGCGCCTGGTGCC
GGTGATCTTCTCGGAAAACAGCTTGGTGCAGCCGGCCGCGTGCAGTTCGGCCCGTTGGTTGGTCAAGTCC
TGGTCGTCGGTGCTGACGCGGGCATAGCCCAGCAGGCCAGCGGCGGCGCTCTTGTTCATGGCGTAATGTC
TCCGGTTCTAGTCGCAAGTATTCTACTTTATGCGACTAAAACACGCGACAAGAAAACGCCAGGAAAAGGG
CAGGGCGGCAGCCTGTCGCGTAACTTAGGACTTGTGCGACATGTCGTTTTCAGAAGACGGCTGCACTGAA
CGTCAGAAGCCGACTGCACTATAGCAGCGGAGGGGTTGGATCAAAGTACTTTGATCCCGAGGGGAACCCT
GTGGTTGGCATGCACATACAAATGGACGAACGGATAAACCTTTTCACGCCCTTTTAAATATCCGTTATTC
TAATAAACGCTCTTTTCTCTTAGGTTTACCCGCCAATATATCCTGTCAAACACTGATAGTTTAAACTGAA
GGCGGGAAACGACAATCTGATCCAAGCTCAAGCTGCTCTAGCATTCGCCATTCAGGCTGCGCAACTGTTG
GGAAGGGCGATCGGTGCGGGCCTCTTCGCTATTACGCCAGCTGGCGAAAGGGGGATGTGCTGCAAGGCGA
TTAAGTTGGGTAACGCCAGGGTTTTCCCAGTCACGACGTTGTAAAACGACGGCCAGTGCCAAGCTTGGCG
TGCCTGCAGGTCAACATGGTGGAGCACGACACACTTGTCTACTCCAAAAATATCAAAGATACAGTCTCAG
AAGACCAAAGGGCAATTGAGACTTTTCAACAAAGGGTAATATCCGGAAACCTCCTCGGATTCCATTGCCC
AGCTATCTGTCACTTTATTGTGAAGATAGTGGAAAAGGAAGGTGGCTCCTACAAATGCCATCATTGCGAT
AAAGGAAAGGCCATCGTTGAAGATGCCTCTGCCGACAGTGGTCCCAAAGATGGACCCCCACCCACGAGGA
GCATCGTGGAAAAAGAAGACGTTCCAACCACGTCTTCAAAGCAAGTGGATTGATGTGATAACATGGTGGA
GCACGACACACTTGTCTACTCCAAAAATATCAAAGATACAGTCTCAGAAGACCAAAGGGCAATTGAGACT
TTTCAACAAAGGGTAATATCCGGAAACCTCCTCGGATTCCATTGCCCAGCTATCTGTCACTTTATTGTGA
AGATAGTGGAAAAGGAAGGTGGCTCCTACAAATGCCATCATTGCGATAAAGGAAAGGCCATCGTTGAAGA
TGCCTCTGCCGACAGTGGTCCCAAAGATGGACCCCCACCCACGAGGAGCATCGTGGAAAAAGAAGACGTT
CCAACCACGTCTTCAAAGCAAGTGGATTGATGTGATATCTCCACTGACGTAAGGGATGACGCACAATCCC
ACTATCCTTCGCAAGACCCTTCCTCTATATAAGGAAGTTCATTTCATTTGGAGAGGACCTCGACTCTAGA
GGATCCCCGGGTACCGGGCCCCCCCTCGAGGCGCGCCAAGCTATCAAACAAGTTTGTACAAAAAAGCAGG
CTCCGCGGCCGCCCCCTTCACCCCTTCACCAAACCTAAACCTAAACGGCTAAGCCCGACGTCAAATACCA
AAAAGAGAAAAACAAGAGCGCCGTCAAGCTCTGCAAATACGATCTGTAAGTCCATCTTAACACAAAAGTG
AGATGGGTTCTTAGATCATGTTCCGCCGTTAGATCGAGTCATGGTCTTGTCTCATAGAAAGGTACTTTCG
TTTACTTCTTTTGAGTATCGAGTAGAGCGTCGTCTATAGTTAGTTTGAGATTGCGTTTGTCAGAAGTTAG
GTTCAATGTCCCGGTCCAATTTTCACCAGCCATGTGTCAGTTTCGTTCCTTCCCGTCCTCTTCTTTGATT
TCGTTGGGTTACGGATGTTTTCGAGATGAAACAGCATTGTTTTGTTGTGATTTTTCTCTACAAGCGAATA
GACCATTTAAGAGACCATTAGGCACCCCAGGCTTTACACTTTATGCTTCCGGCTCGTATAATGTGTGGAT
TTTGAGTTAGGAGCCGTCGAGATTTTCAGGAGCTAAGGAAGCTAAAATGGAGAAAAAAATCACTGGATAT
ACCACCGTTGATATATCCCAATGGCATCGTAAAGAACATTTTGAGGCATTTCAGTCAGTTGCTCAATGTA
CCTATAACCAGACCGTTCAGCTGGATATTACGGCCTTTTTAAAGACCGTAAAGAAAAATAAGCACAAGTT
TTATCCGGCCTTTATTCACATTCTTGCCCGCCTGATGAATGCTCATCCGGAGTTCCGTATGGCAATGAAA
GACGGTGAGCTGGTGATATGGGATAGTGTTCACCCTTGTTACACCGTTTTCCATGAGCAAACTGAAACGT
TTTCATCGCTCTGGAGTGAATACCACGACGATTTCCGGCAGTTTCTACACATATATTCGCAAGATGTGGC
GTGTTACGGTGAAAACCTGGCCTATTTCCCTAAAGGGTTTATTGAGAATATGTTTTTCGTCTCAGCCAAT
CCCTGGGTGAGTTTCACCAGTTTTGATTTAAACGTGGCCAATATGGACAACTTCTTCGCCCCCGTTTTCA
CCATGGGCAAATATTATACGCAAGGCGACAAGGTGCTGATGCCGCTGGCGATTCAGGTTCATCATGCCGT
TTGTGATGGCTTCCATGTCGGCAGAATGCTTAATGAATTACAACAGTACTGCGATGAGTGGCAGGGCGGG
GCGTAAACGCGTGGAGCCGGCTTACTAAAAGCCAGATAACAGTATGCGTATTTGCGCGCTGATTTTTGCG
GTATAAGAATATATACTGATATGTATACCCGAAGTATGTCAAAAAGAGGTATGCTATGAAGCAGCGTATT
ACAGTGACAGTTGACAGCGACAGCTATCAGTTGCTCAAGGCATATATGATGTCAATATCTCCGGTCTGGT
AAGCACAACCATGCAGAATGAAGCCCGTCGTCTGCGTGCCGAACGCTGGAAAGCGGAAAATCAGGAAGGG
ATGGCTGAGGTCGCCCGGTTTATTGAAATGAACGGCTCTTTTGCTGACGAGAACAGGGGCTGGTGAAATG
CAGTTTAAGGTTTACACCTATAAAAGAGAGAGCCGTTATCGTCTGTTTGTGGATGTACAGAGTGATATTA
TTGACACGCCCGGCCGACGGATGGTGATCCCCCTGGCCAGTGCACGTCTGCTGTCAGATAAAGTCTCCCG
TGAACTTTACCCGGTGGTGCATATCGGGGATGAAAGCTGGCGCATGATGACCACCGATATGGCCAGTGTG
CCGGTTTCCGTTATCGGGGAAGAAGTGGCTGATCTCAGCCACCGCGAAAATGACATCAAAAACGCCATTA
ACCTGATGTTCTGGGGAATATAAATGTCAGGCTCCCTTATACACAGCCAGTCTGCACCTCGACGGTCTCA
TCGGTGGATCTTAGAAAATTATTCTAAGTCCAACATAGCGTATTCTAAGTTCAACATATCGACGAACTAG
AAAAGACATTGGACATATTCCAGGATATGCAAAAGAAAACAATGAATATTGTTTTGAATGTGTTCAAGTA
AATGAGATTTTCAAGTCGTCTAAAGAACAGTTGCTAATACAGTTACTTATTTCAATAAATAATTGGTTCT
AATAATACAAAACATATTCGAGGATATGCAGAAAAAAAGATGTTTGTTATTTTGAAAAGCTTGAGTAGTT
TCTCTCCGAGGTGTAGCGAAGAAGCATCATCTACTTTGTAATGTAATTTTCTTTATGTTTTCACTTTGTA
ATTTTATTTGTGTTAATGTACCATGGCCGATATCGGTTTTATTGAAAGAAAATTTATGTTACTTCTGTTT
TGGCTTTGCAATCAGTTATGCTAGTTTTCTTATACCCTTTCGTAAGCTTCCTAAGGAATCGTTCATTGAT
TTCCACTGCTTCATTGTATATTAAAACTTTACAACTGTATCGACCATCATATAATTCTGGGTCAAGAGAT
GAAAATAGAACACCACATCGTAAAGTGAAATAAGGGTGGGCGCGCCGACCCAGCTTTCTTGTACAAAGTG
GTTCGATAATTCCTTAATTAACTAGTTCTAGAGCGGCCGCCCACCGCGGTGGAGCTCGAATTTCCCCGAT
CGTTCAAACATTTGGCAATAAAGTTTCTTAAGATTGAATCCTGTTGCCGGTCTTGCGATGATTATCATAT
AATTTCTGTTGAATTACGTTAAGCATGTAATAATTAACATGTAATGCATGACGTTATTTATGAGATGGGT
TTTTATGATTAGAGTCCCGCAATTATACATTTAATACGCGATAGAAAACAAAATATAGCGCGCAAACTAG
GATAAATTATCGCGCGCGGTGTCATCTATGTTACTGAATTCAAGCTTGGCGTGCCTGCAGGTCAACATGG
TGGAGCACGACACACTTGTCTACTCCAAAAATATCAAAGATACAGTCTCAGAAGACCAAAGGGCAATTGA
GACTTTTCAACAAAGGGTAATATCCGGAAACCTCCTCGGATTCCATTGCCCAGCTATCTGTCACTTTATT
GTGAAGATAGTGGAAAAGGAAGGTGGCTCCTACAAATGCCATCATTGCGATAAAGGAAAGGCCATCGTTG
AAGATGCCTCTGCCGACAGTGGTCCCAAAGATGGACCCCCACCCACGAGGAGCATCGTGGAAAAAGAAGA
CGTTCCAACCACGTCTTCAAAGCAAGTGGATTGATGTGATAACATGGTGGAGCACGACACACTTGTCTAC
TCCAAAAATATCAAAGATACAGTCTCAGAAGACCAAAGGGCAATTGAGACTTTTCAACAAAGGGTAATAT
CCGGAAACCTCCTCGGATTCCATTGCCCAGCTATCTGTCACTTTATTGTGAAGATAGTGGAAAAGGAAGG
TGGCTCCTACAAATGCCATCATTGCGATAAAGGAAAGGCCATCGTTGAAGATGCCTCTGCCGACAGTGGT
CCCAAAGATGGACCCCCACCCACGAGGAGCATCGTGGAAAAAGAAGACGTTCCAACCACGTCTTCAAAGC
AAGTGGATTGATGTGATATCTCCACTGACGTAAGGGATGACGCACAATCCCACTATCCTTCGCAAGACCC
TTCCTCTATATAAGGAAGTTCATTTCATTTGGAGAGGACCTCGACTCTAGAGGATCCCCGGGTACCGGGC
CCCCCCTCGAGGCGCGCCAAGCTATCAAACAAGTTTGTACAAAAAAGCAGGCTCCGCGGCCGCCCGCTTC
ACCATAATTAGCAAGTAATAAGGAATAAAATCCTGTAATTATAGCTGAAAAAGGAAAAATATTTGGAGTC
CGTCAGATTCGAATCTGAACAAAGCATAAAAAAGTCAACAAAACTTAAAGCGGCGGACTCATCGTAATCT
CAGCCCAATACCCTATTTTCCTCTCCCCTATATAAATACTTTCTTCTTCTACTGATCTTCTTCTCACAAA
TAAACCCAAATATATCAATCTACTGTGTTGGTGATTAAGTACTTTCGCTTGCAGAGAGAAATCACAGTGG
TCAAAAAAGTTGTAGTTTTCTTAAAGTCTCTTTCCTCTGTGATTCTCTGTGTAAGCGAAAGAGCTTGCTC
CCTAAACTTATCTCTCTGATGATTTAATGTTAGAGATCTTCGTAAATCTATGTGTTTGATAGATCTGATG
CGTTTTTTGAGTTGATGATTTGATTATTTTTCACTGGAAAGTATCTCATTAGGGTAACGATAATGTTTTA
TGGATTTGGTTGTATAACAGATAAGGGTGGGCGCGCCGACCCAGCTTTCTTGTACAAAGTGGTTCGATAA
TTCCTTAATTAACTAGTTCTAGAGCGGCCGCCCACCGCGGTGGAGCTCGAATTTCCCCGATCGTTCAAAC
ATTTGGCAATAAAGTTTCTTAAGATTGAATCCTGTTGCCGGTCTTGCGATGATTATCATATAATTTCTGT
TGAATTACGTTAAGCATGTAATAATTAACATGTAATGCATGACGTTATTTATGAGATGGGTTTTTATGAT
TAGAGTCCCGCAATTATACATTTAATACGCGATAGAAAACAAAATATAGCGCGCAAACTAGGATAAATTA
TCGCGCGCGGTGTCATCTATGTTACTGAATTCGAATTCGTAATCATGGTCATAGCTGTTTCCTGTGTGAA
ATTGTTATCCGCTCACAATTCCACACAACATACGAGCCGGAAGCATAAAGTGTAAAGCCTGGGGTGCCTA
ATGAGTGAGCTAACTCACATTAATTGCGTTGCGCTCACTGCCCGCTTTCCAGTCGGGAAACCTGTCGTGC
CAGCTGCATTAATGAATCGGCCAACGCGCGGGGAGAGGCGGTTTGCGTATTGGCTAGAGCAGCTTGCCAA
CATGGTGGAGCACGACACTCTCGTCTACTCCAAGAATATCAAAGATACAGTCTCAGAAGACCAAAGGGCT
ATTGAGACTTTTCAACAAAGGGTAATATCGGGAAACCTCCTCGGATTCCATTGCCCAGCTATCTGTCACT
TCATCAAAAGGACAGTAGAAAAGGAAGGTGGCACCTACAAATGCCATCATTGCGATAAAGGAAAGGCTAT
CGTTCAAGATGCCTCTGCCGACAGTGGTCCCAAAGATGGACCCCCACCCACGAGGAGCATCGTGGAAAAA
GAAGACGTTCCAACCACGTCTTCAAAGCAAGTGGATTGATGTGATAACATGGTGGAGCACGACACTCTCG
TCTACTCCAAGAATATCAAAGATACAGTCTCAGAAGACCAAAGGGCTATTGAGACTTTTCAACAAAGGGT
AATATCGGGAAACCTCCTCGGATTCCATTGCCCAGCTATCTGTCACTTCATCAAAAGGACAGTAGAAAAG
GAAGGTGGCACCTACAAATGCCATCATTGCGATAAAGGAAAGGCTATCGTTCAAGATGCCTCTGCCGACA
GTGGTCCCAAAGATGGACCCCCACCCACGAGGAGCATCGTGGAAAAAGAAGACGTTCCAACCACGTCTTC
AAAGCAAGTGGATTGATGTGATATCTCCACTGACGTAAGGGATGACGCACAATCCCACTATCCTTCGCAA
GACCTTCCTCTATATAAGGAAGTTCATTTCATTTGGAGAGGACACGCTGAAATCACCAGTCTCTCTCTAC
AAATCTATCTCTCTCGAGCTTTCGCAGATCCCGGGGGGCAATGAGATATGAAAAAGCCTGAACTCACCGC
GACGTCTGTCGAGAAGTTTCTGATCGAAAAGTTCGACAGCGTCTCCGACCTGATGCAGCTCTCGGAGGGC
GAAGAATCTCGTGCTTTCAGCTTCGATGTAGGAGGGCGTGGATATGTCCTGCGGGTAAATAGCTGCGCCG
ATGGTTTCTACAAAGATCGTTATGTTTATCGGCACTTTGCATCGGCCGCGCTCCCGATTCCGGAAGTGCT
TGACATTGGGGAGTTTAGCGAGAGCCTGACCTATTGCATCTCCCGCCGTGCACAGGGTGTCACGTTGCAA
GACCTGCCTGAAACCGAACTGCCCGCTGTTCTACAACCGGTCGCGGAGGCTATGGATGCGATCGCTGCGG
CCGATCTTAGCCAGACGAGCGGGTTCGGCCCATTCGGACCGCAAGGAATCGGTCAATACACTACATGGCG
TGATTTCATATGCGCGATTGCTGATCCCCATGTGTATCACTGGCAAACTGTGATGGACGACACCGTCAGT
GCGTCCGTCGCGCAGGCTCTCGATGAGCTGATGCTTTGGGCCGAGGACTGCCCCGAAGTCCGGCACCTCG
TGCACGCGGATTTCGGCTCCAACAATGTCCTGACGGACAATGGCCGCATAACAGCGGTCATTGACTGGAG
CGAGGCGATGTTCGGGGATTCCCAATACGAGGTCGCCAACATCTTCTTCTGGAGGCCGTGGTTGGCTTGT
ATGGAGCAGCAGACGCGCTACTTCGAGCGGAGGCATCCGGAGCTTGCAGGATCGCCACGACTCCGGGCGT
ATATGCTCCGCATTGGTCTTGACCAACTCTATCAGAGCTTGGTTGACGGCAATTTCGATGATGCAGCTTG
GGCGCAGGGTCGATGCGACGCAATCGTCCGATCCGGAGCCGGGACTGTCGGGCGTACACAAATCGCCCGC
AGAAGCGCGGCCGTCTGGACCGATGGCTGTGTAGAAGTACTCGCCGATAGTGGAAACCGACGCCCCAGCA
CTCGTCCGAGGGCAAAGAAATAGAGTAGATGCCGACCGGATCTGTCGATCGACAAGCTCGAGTTTCTCCA
TAATAATGTGTGAGTAGTTCCCAGATAAGGGAATTAGGGTTCCTATAGGGTTTCGCTCATGTGTTGAGCA
TATAAGAAACCCTTAGTATGTATTTGTATTTGTAAAATACTTCTATCAATAAAATTTCTAATTCCTAAAA
CCAAAATCCAGTACTAAAATCCAGATCCCCCGAATTAATTCGGCGTTAATTCAGTACATTAAAAACGTCC
GCAATGTGTTATTAAGTTGTCTAAGCGTCAATTTGTTTACACCACAATATATCCTGCCA
Features (pLannotate 1.2.2; 36 found; start..end, strand, type, name):
    425..1219    +  CDS            KanR: aminoglycoside phosphotransferase; aphA-3; confers resistance to kanamycin
   1306..1894    +  rep_origin     ori: high-copy-number ColE1/pMB1/pBR322/pUC origin of replication
   2080..2220    -  misc_feature   bom: basis of mobility region from pBR322
   2322..2361    -  CDS            rop (fragment): Rop protein, which maintains plasmids at low copy number; rop
   2564..2758    -  rep_origin     pVS1 oriV: origin of replication for the Pseudomonas plasmid pVS1 (Heeb et al., 2000)
   2824..3892    -  CDS            pVS1 RepA (fragment): replication protein from the Pseudomonas plasmid pVS1 (Heeb et al., 2000)
   4325..4954    -  CDS            pVS1 StaA: stability protein from the Pseudomonas plasmid pVS1 (Heeb et al., 2000)
   5514..5915    -  CDS            Y4CG_SINFN (fragment): Protein inferred from homology: Swiss-Prot protein existence level 3. From Sinorhizobium fredii (strain NBRC 101917 / NGR234).
   6254..6278    -  misc_feature   RB T-DNA repeat: right border repeat from nopaline C58 T-DNA
   6344..6498    -  CDS            lacZα (fragment): LacZα fragment of β-galactosidase; lacZ fragment
   6597..7268    +  promoter       CaMV 35S promoter (enhanced): cauliflower mosaic virus 35S promoter with a duplicated enhancer region
   7270..7296    -  misc_feature   MCS (fragment): pUC18/19 multiple cloning site
   7328..7352    +  protein_bind   attB1: mutant version of attB; recombination site for the Gateway® BP reaction BP Clonase™
   7803..7833    +  promoter       lac UV5 promoter: E. coli lac promoter with an "up" mutation
   7857..7886    +  promoter       cat promoter (fragment): promoter of the E. coli cat gene encoding chloramphenicol acetyltransferase
   7887..8543    +  CDS            cat: CAT_ECOLX - Experimental evidence at protein level: Swiss-Prot protein existence level 1. This enzyme is an effector of chloramphenicol resistance in bacteria. From Escherichia coli. This protein is used as a marker in many commonly used cloning vectors, such as pACYC184.
   8725..8883    +  CDS            ccdA (fragment): CCDA_ECO57 - Also known as H, letA. Experimental evidence at protein level: Swiss-Prot protein existence level 1. Antitoxin component of a type II toxin-antitoxin (TA) system which inhibits the post-segregational killing (PSK) of plasmid-free cells, also referred to as a plasmid addiction system. Binds to and blocks the activity of CcdB; will also remove bound CcdB protein from the CcdB-GyrA complex by forming a CcdA-CcdB complex, a process termed rejuvenation. Functions as a transcriptional corepressor for the ccdAB operon, repression also requires CcdB (By similarity). From Escherichia coli
   8888..9190    +  CDS            ccdB: CCDB_ECOLI - Also known as G, letB, letD. Experimental evidence at protein level: Swiss-Prot protein existence level 1. Toxic component of a type II toxin-antitoxin (TA) system, functioning in plasmid maintainence. Responsible for the post- segregational killing (PSK) of plasmid-free cells, also referred to as a plasmid addiction system. Half-life of over 2 hours. Cell killing by CcdB is accompanied by filamentation, defects in chromosome and plasmid segregation, defects in cell division, formation of anucleate cells, decreased DNA synthesis and plasmid loss. Interferes with the activity of DN
   9848..9872    -  protein_bind   attB2: mutant version of attB; recombination site for the Gateway® BP reaction BP Clonase™
   9891..9927    -  misc_feature   MCS (fragment): pBluescript multiple cloning site
   9938..10185   +  terminator     NOS terminator: nopaline synthase terminator and poly(A) signal
  10288..10959   +  promoter       CaMV 35S promoter (enhanced): cauliflower mosaic virus 35S promoter with a duplicated enhancer region
  10961..10987   -  misc_feature   MCS (fragment): pUC18/19 multiple cloning site
  11019..11043   +  protein_bind   attB1: mutant version of attB; recombination site for the Gateway® BP reaction BP Clonase™
  11305..11406   +  ncRNA          MIR173: Accession: RF03457 - MIR173 microRNA precursor family
  11589..11613   -  protein_bind   attB2: mutant version of attB; recombination site for the Gateway® BP reaction BP Clonase™
  11632..11668   -  misc_feature   MCS (fragment): pBluescript multiple cloning site
  11679..11926   +  terminator     NOS terminator: nopaline synthase terminator and poly(A) signal
  11970..11992   -  protein_bind   lac operator (fragment): The lac repressor binds to the lac operator to inhibit transcription in E. coli. This inhibition can be relieved by adding lactose or isopropyl-β-D-thiogalactopyranoside (IPTG). lac repressor encoded by lacI
  11996..12026   -  promoter       lac promoter: promoter for the E. coli lac operon
  12041..12062   -  protein_bind   CAP binding site: CAP binding activates transcription in the presence of cAMP. E. coli catabolite activator protein
  12075..12163   -  CDS            lacI (fragment): lac repressor; lacI; The lac repressor binds to the lac operator to inhibit transcription in E. coli. This inhibition can be relieved by adding lactose or isopropyl-β-D-thiogalactopyranoside (IPTG).
  12253..12930   +  promoter       CaMV 35S promoter (enhanced): cauliflower mosaic virus 35S promoter with a duplicated enhancer region
  12998..14023   +  CDS            HygR: hygromycin B phosphotransferase confers resistance to hygromycin
  14063..14237   +  polyA_signal   CaMV poly(A) signal: cauliflower mosaic virus polyadenylation signal
  14315..14339   -  misc_feature   LB T-DNA repeat: left border repeat from nopaline C58 T-DNA
