>Addgene plasmid #137885 | pMDC32B-AtTAS1c-D2-B/c-AtMIR173 | addgene full sequence | sequence record 275856 | Addgene NGS Result
CCAGCCAGCCAACAGCTCCCCGACCGGCAGCTCGGCACAAAATCACCACTCGATACAGGCAGCCCATCAG
TCCGGGACGGCGTCAGCGGGAGAGCCGTTGTAAGGCGGCAGACTTTGCTCATGTTACCGATGCTATTCGG
AAGAACGGCAACTAAGCTGCCGGGTTTGAAACACGGATGATCTCGCGGAGGGTAGCATGTTGATTGTAAC
GATGACAGAGCGTTGCTGCCTGTGATCACCGCGGTTTCAAAATCGGCTCCGTCGATACTATGTTATACGC
CAACTTTGAAAACAACTTTGAAAAAGCTGTTTTCTGGTATTTAAGGTTTTAGAATGCAAGGAACAGTGAA
TTGGAGTTCGTCTTGTTATAATTAGCTTCTTGGGGTATCTTTAAATACTGTAGAAAAGAGGAAGGAAATA
ATAAATGGCTAAAATGAGAATATCACCGGAATTGAAAAAACTGATCGAAAAATACCGCTGCGTAAAAGAT
ACGGAAGGAATGTCTCCTGCTAAGGTATATAAGCTGGTGGGAGAAAATGAAAACCTATATTTAAAAATGA
CGGACAGCCGGTATAAAGGGACCACCTATGATGTGGAACGGGAAAAGGACATGATGCTATGGCTGGAAGG
AAAGCTGCCTGTTCCAAAGGTCCTGCACTTTGAACGGCATGATGGCTGGAGCAATCTGCTCATGAGTGAG
GCCGATGGCGTCCTTTGCTCGGAAGAGTATGAAGATGAACAAAGCCCTGAAAAGATTATCGAGCTGTATG
CGGAGTGCATCAGGCTCTTTCACTCCATCGACATATCGGATTGTCCCTATACGAATAGCTTAGACAGCCG
CTTAGCCGAATTGGATTACTTACTGAATAACGATCTGGCCGATGTGGATTGCGAAAACTGGGAAGAAGAC
ACTCCATTTAAAGATCCGCGCGAGCTGTATGATTTTTTAAAGACGGAAAAGCCCGAAGAGGAACTTGTCT
TTTCCCACGGCGACCTGGGAGACAGCAACATCTTTGTGAAAGATGGCAAAGTAAGTGGCTTTATTGATCT
TGGGAGAAGCGGCAGGGCGGACAAGTGGTATGACATTGCCTTCTGCGTCCGGTCGATCAGGGAGGATATC
GGGGAAGAACAGTATGTCGAGCTATTTTTTGACTTACTGGGGATCAAGCCTGATTGGGAGAAAATAAAAT
ATTATATTTTACTGGATGAATTGTTTTAGTACCTAGAATGCATGACCAAAATCCCTTAACGTGAGTTTTC
GTTCCACTGAGCGTCAGACCCCGTAGAAAAGATCAAAGGATCTTCTTGAGATCCTTTTTTTCTGCGCGTA
ATCTGCTGCTTGCAAACAAAAAAACCACCGCTACCAGCGGTGGTTTGTTTGCCGGATCAAGAGCTACCAA
CTCTTTTTCCGAAGGTAACTGGCTTCAGCAGAGCGCAGATACCAAATACTGTCCTTCTAGTGTAGCCGTA
GTTAGGCCACCACTTCAAGAACTCTGTAGCACCGCCTACATACCTCGCTCTGCTAATCCTGTTACCAGTG
GCTGCTGCCAGTGGCGATAAGTCGTGTCTTACCGGGTTGGACTCAAGACGATAGTTACCGGATAAGGCGC
AGCGGTCGGGCTGAACGGGGGGTTCGTGCACACAGCCCAGCTTGGAGCGAACGACCTACACCGAACTGAG
ATACCTACAGCGTGAGCTATGAGAAAGCGCCACGCTTCCCGAAGGGAGAAAGGCGGACAGGTATCCGGTA
AGCGGCAGGGTCGGAACAGGAGAGCGCACGAGGGAGCTTCCAGGGGGAAACGCCTGGTATCTTTATAGTC
CTGTCGGGTTTCGCCACCTCTGACTTGAGCGTCGATTTTTGTGATGCTCGTCAGGGGGGCGGAGCCTATG
GAAAAACGCCAGCAACGCGGCCTTTTTACGGTTCCTGGCCTTTTGCTGGCCTTTTGCTCACATGTTCTTT
CCTGCGTTATCCCCTGATTCTGTGGATAACCGTATTACCGCCTTTGAGTGAGCTGATACCGCTCGCCGCA
GCCGAACGACCGAGCGCAGCGAGTCAGTGAGCGAGGAAGCGGAAGAGCGCCTGATGCGGTATTTTCTCCT
TACGCATCTGTGCGGTATTTCACACCGCATATGGTGCACTCTCAGTACAATCTGCTCTGATGCCGCATAG
TTAAGCCAGTATACACTCCGCTATCGCTACGTGACTGGGTCATGGCTGCGCCCCGACACCCGCCAACACC
CGCTGACGCGCCCTGACGGGCTTGTCTGCTCCCGGCATCCGCTTACAGACAAGCTGTGACCGTCTCCGGG
AGCTGCATGTGTCAGAGGTTTTCACCGTCATCACCGAAACGCGCGAGGCAGGGTGCCTTGATGTGGGCGC
CGGCGGTCGAGTGGCGACGGCGCGGCTTGTCCGCGCCCTGGTAGATTGCCTGGCCGTAGGCCAGCCATTT
TTGAGCGGCCAGCGGCCGCGATAGGCCGACGCGAAGCGGCGGGGCGTAGGGAGCGCAGCGACCGAAGGGT
AGGCGCTTTTTGCAGCTCTTCGGCTGTGCGCTGGCCAGACAGTTATGCACAGGCCAGGCGGGTTTTAAGA
GTTTTAATAAGTTTTAAAGAGTTTTAGGCGGAAAAATCGCCTTTTTTCTCTTTTATATCAGTCACTTACA
TGTGTGACCGGTTCCCAATGTACGGCTTTGGGTTCCCAATGTACGGGTTCCGGTTCCCAATGTACGGCTT
TGGGTTCCCAATGTACGTGCTATCCACAGGAAAGAGAACTTTTCGACCTTTTTCCCCTGCTAGGGCAATT
TGCCCTAGCATCTGCTCCGTACATTAGGAACCGGCGGATGCTTCGCCCTCGATCAGGTTGCGGTAGCGCA
TGACTAGGATCGGGCCAGCCTGCCCCGCCTCCTCCTTCAAATCGTACTCCGGCAGGTCATTTGACCCGAT
CAGCTTGCGCACGGTGAAACAGAACTTCTTGAACTCTCCGGCGCTGCCACTGCGTTCGTAGATCGTCTTG
AACAACCATCTGGCTTCTGCCTTGCCTGCGGCGCGGCGTGCCAGGCGGTAGAGAAAACGGCCGATGCCGG
GATCGATCAAAAAGTAATCGGGGTGAACCGTCAGCACGTCCGGGTTCTTGCCTTCTGTGATCTCGCGGTA
CATCCAATCAGCTAGCTCGATCTCGATGTACTCCGGCCGCCCGGTTTCGCTCTTTACGATCTTGTAGCGG
CTAATCAAGGCTTCACCCTCGGATACCGTCACCAGGCGGCCGTTCTTGGCCTTCTTCGTACGCTGCATGG
CAACGTGCGTGGTGTTTAACCGAATGCAGGTTTCTACCAGGTCGTCTTTCTGCTTTCCGCCATCGGCTCG
CCGGCAGAACTTGAGTACGTCCGCAACGTGTGGACGGAACACGCGGCCGGGCTTGTCTCCCTTCCCTTCC
CGGTATCGGTTCATGGATTCGGTTAGATGGGAAACCGCCATCAGTACCAGGTCGTAATCCCACACACTGG
CCATGCCGGCCGGCCCTGCGGAAACCTCTACGTGCCCGTCTGGAAGCTCGTAGCGGATCACCTCGCCAGC
TCGTCGGTCACGCTTCGACAGACGGAAAACGGCCACGTCCATGATGCTGCGACTATCGCGGGTGCCCACG
TCATAGAGCATCGGAACGAAAAAATCTGGTTGCTCGTCGCCCTTGGGCGGCTTCCTAATCGACGGCGCAC
CGGCTGCCGGCGGTTGCCGGGATTCTTTGCGGATTCGATCAGCGGCCGCTTGCCACGATTCACCGGGGCG
TGCTTCTGCCTCGATGCGTTGCCGCTGGGCGGCCTGCGCGGCCTTCAACTTCTCCACCAGGTCATCACCC
AGCGCCGCGCCGATTTGTACCGGGCCGGATGGTTTGCGACCGCTCACGCCGATTCCTCGGGCTTGGGGGT
TCCAGTGCCATTGCAGGGCCGGCAGGCAACCCAGCCGCTTACGCCTGGCCAACCGCCCGTTCCTCCACAC
ATGGGGCATTCCACGGCGTCGGTGCCTGGTTGTTCTTGATTTTCCATGCCGCCTCCTTTAGCCGCTAAAA
TTCATCTACTCATTTATTCATTTGCTCATTTACTCTGGTAGCTGCGCGATGTATTCAGATAGCAGCTCGG
TAATGGTCTTGCCTTGGCGTACCGCGTACATCTTCAGCTTGGTGTGATCCTCCGCCGGCAACTGAAAGTT
GACCCGCTTCATGGCTGGCGTGTCTGCCAGGCTGGCCAACGTTGCAGCCTTGCTGCTGCGTGCGCTCGGA
CGGCCGGCACTTAGCGTGTTTGTGCTTTTGCTCATTTTCTCTTTACCTCATTAACTCAAATGAGTTTTGA
TTTAATTTCAGCGGCCAGCGCCTGGACCTCGCGGGCAGCGTCGCCCTCGGGTTCTGATTCAAGAACGGTT
GTGCCGGCGGCGGCAGTGCCTGGGTAGCTCACGCGCTGCGTGATACGGGACTCAAGAATGGGCAGCTCGT
ACCCGGCCAGCGCCTCGGCAACCTCACCGCCGATGCGCGTGCCTTTGATCGCCCGCGACACGACAAAGGC
CGCTTGTAGCCTTCCATCCGTGACCTCAATGCGCTGCTTAACCAGCTCCACCAGGTCGGCGGTGGCCCAT
ATGTCGTAAGGGCTTGGCTGCACCGGAATCAGCACGAAGTCGGCTGCCTTGATCGCGGACACAGCCAAGT
CCGCCGCCTGGGGCGCTCCGTCGATCACTACGAAGTCGCGCCGGCCGATGGCCTTCACGTCGCGGTCAAT
CGTCGGGCGGTCGATGCCGACAACGGTTAGCGGTTGATCTTCCCGCACGGCCGCCCAATCGCGGGCACTG
CCCTGGGGATCGGAATCGACTAACAGAACATCGGCCCCGGCGAGTTGCAGGGCGCGGGCTAGATGGGTTG
CGATGGTCGTCTTGCCTGACCCGCCTTTCTGGTTAAGTACAGCGATAACCTTCATGCGTTCCCCTTGCGT
ATTTGTTTATTTACTCATCGCATCATATACGCAGCGACCGCATGACGCAAGCTGTTTTACTCAAATACAC
ATCACCTTTTTAGACGGCGGCGCTCGGTTTCTTCAGCGGCCAAGCTGGCCGGCCAGGCCGCCAGCTTGGC
ATCAGACAAACCGGCCAGGATTTCATGCAGCCGCACGGTTGAGACGTGCGCGGGCGGCTCGAACACGTAC
CCGGCCGCGATCATCTCCGCCTCGATCTCTTCGGTAATGAAAAACGGTTCGTCCTGGCCGTCCTGGTGCG
GTTTCATGCTTGTTCCTCTTGGCGTTCATTCTCGGCGGCCGCCAGGGCGTCGGCCTCGGTCAATGCGTCC
TCACGGAAGGCACCGCGCCGCCTGGCCTCGGTGGGCGTCACTTCCTCGCTGCGCTCAAGTGCGCGGTACA
GGGTCGAGCGATGCACGCCAAGCAGTGCAGCCGCCTCTTTCACGGTGCGGCCTTCCTGGTCGATCAGCTC
GCGGGCGTGCGCGATCTGTGCCGGGGTGAGGGTAGGGCGGGGGCCAAACTTCACGCCTCGGGCCTTGGCG
GCCTCGCGCCCGCTCCGGGTGCGGTCGATGATTAGGGAACGCTCGAACTCGGCAATGCCGGCGAACACGG
TCAACACCATGCGGCCGGCCGGCGTGGTGGTGTCGGCCCACGGCTCTGCCAGGCTACGCAGGCCCGCGCC
GGCCTCCTGGATGCGCTCGGCAATGTCCAGTAGGTCGCGGGTGCTGCGGGCCAGGCGGTCTAGCCTGGTC
ACTGTCACAACGTCGCCAGGGCGTAGGTGGTCAAGCATCCTGGCCAGCTCCGGGCGGTCGCGCCTGGTGC
CGGTGATCTTCTCGGAAAACAGCTTGGTGCAGCCGGCCGCGTGCAGTTCGGCCCGTTGGTTGGTCAAGTC
CTGGTCGTCGGTGCTGACGCGGGCATAGCCCAGCAGGCCAGCGGCGGCGCTCTTGTTCATGGCGTAATGT
CTCCGGTTCTAGTCGCAAGTATTCTACTTTATGCGACTAAAACACGCGACAAGAAAACGCCAGGAAAAGG
GCAGGGCGGCAGCCTGTCGCGTAACTTAGGACTTGTGCGACATGTCGTTTTCAGAAGACGGCTGCACTGA
ACGTCAGAAGCCGACTGCACTATAGCAGCGGAGGGGTTGGATCAAAGTACTTTGATCCCGAGGGGAACCC
TGTGGTTGGCATGCACATACAAATGGACGAACGGATAAACCTTTTCACGCCCTTTTAAATATCCGATTAT
TCTAATAAACGCTCTTTTCTCTTAGGTTTACCCGCCAATATATCCTGTCAAACACTGATAGTTTAAACTG
AAGGCGGGAAACGACAATCTGATCCAAGCTCAAGCTGCTCTAGCATTCGCCATTCAGGCTGCGCAACTGT
TGGGAAGGGCGATCGGTGCGGGCCTCTTCGCTATTACGCCAGCTGGCGAAAGGGGGATGTGCTGCAAGGC
GATTAAGTTGGGTAACGCCAGGGTTTTCCCAGTCACGACGTTGTAAAACGACGGCCAGTGCCAAGCTTGC
ATGCCTGCAGGTCAACATGGTGGAGCACGACACACTTGTCTACTCCAAAAATATCAAAGATACAGTCTCA
GAAGACCAAAGGGCAATTGAGACTTTTCAACAAAGGGTAATATCCGGAAACCTCCTCGGATTCCATTGCC
CAGCTATCTGTCACTTTATTGTGAAGATAGTGGAAAAGGAAGGTGGCTCCTACAAATGCCATCATTGCGA
TAAAGGAAAGGCCATCGTTGAAGATGCCTCTGCCGACAGTGGTCCCAAAGATGGACCCCCACCCACGAGG
AGCATCGTGGAAAAAGAAGACGTTCCAACCACGTCTTCAAAGCAAGTGGATTGATGTGATAACATGGTGG
AGCACGACACACTTGTCTACTCCAAAAATATCAAAGATACAGTCTCAGAAGACCAAAGGGCAATTGAGAC
TTTTCAACAAAGGGTAATATCCGGAAACCTCCTCGGATTCCATTGCCCAGCTATCTGTCACTTTATTGTG
AAGATAGTGGAAAAGGAAGGTGGCTCCTACAAATGCCATCATTGCGATAAAGGAAAGGCCATCGTTGAAG
ATGCCTCTGCCGACAGTGGTCCCAAAGATGGACCCCCACCCACGAGGAGCATCGTGGAAAAAGAAGACGT
TCCAACCACGTCTTCAAAGCAAGTGGATTGATGTGATATCTCCACTGACGTAAGGGATGACGCACAATCC
CACTATCCTTCGCAAGACCCTTCCTCTATATAAGGAAGTTCATTTCATTTGGAGAGGACCTCGACTCTAG
AGGATCCCCGGGTACCGGGCCCCCCCTCGAGGCGCGCCAAGCTATCAAACAAGTTTGTACAAAAAAGCAG
GCTCCGCGGCCGCCCCCTTCACCAAACCTAAACCTAAACGGCTAAGCCCGACGTCAAATACCAAAAAGAG
AAAAACAAGAGCGCCGTCAAGCTCTGCAAATACGATCTGTAAGTCCATCTTAACACAAAAGTGAGATGGG
TTCTTAGATCATGTTCCGCCGTTAGATCGAGTCATGGTCTTGTCTCATAGAAAGGTACTTTCGTTTACTT
CTTTTGAGTATCGAGTAGAGCGTCGTCTATAGTTAGTTTGAGATTGCGTTTGTCAGAAGTTAGGTTCAAT
GTCCCGGTCCAATTTTCACCAGCCATGTGTCAGTTTCGTTCCTTCCCGTCCTCTTCTTTGATTTCGTTGG
GTTACGGATGTTTTCGAGATGAAACAGCATTGTTTTGTTGTGATTTTTCTCTACAAGCGAATAGACCATT
TAAGAGACCATTAGGCACCCCAGGCTTTACACTTTATGCTTCCGGCTCGTATAATGTGTGGATTTTGAGT
TAGGAGCCGTCGAGATTTTCAGGAGCTAAGGAAGCTAAAATGGAGAAAAAAATCACTGGATATACCACCG
TTGATATATCCCAATGGCATCGTAAAGAACATTTTGAGGCATTTCAGTCAGTTGCTCAATGTACCTATAA
CCAGACCGTTCAGCTGGATATTACGGCCTTTTTAAAGACCGTAAAGAAAAATAAGCACAAGTTTTATCCG
GCCTTTATTCACATTCTTGCCCGCCTGATGAATGCTCATCCGGAGTTCCGTATGGCAATGAAAGACGGTG
AGCTGGTGATATGGGATAGTGTTCACCCTTGTTACACCGTTTTCCATGAGCAAACTGAAACGTTTTCATC
GCTCTGGAGTGAATACCACGACGATTTCCGGCAGTTTCTACACATATATTCGCAAGATGTGGCGTGTTAC
GGTGAAAACCTGGCCTATTTCCCTAAAGGGTTTATTGAGAATATGTTTTTCGTCTCAGCCAATCCCTGGG
TGAGTTTCACCAGTTTTGATTTAAACGTGGCCAATATGGACAACTTCTTCGCCCCCGTTTTCACCATGGG
CAAATATTATACGCAAGGCGACAAGGTGCTGATGCCGCTGGCGATTCAGGTTCATCATGCCGTTTGTGAT
GGCTTCCATGTCGGCAGAATGCTTAATGAATTACAACAGTACTGCGATGAGTGGCAGGGCGGGGCGTAAA
CGCGTGGAGCCGGCTTACTAAAAGCCAGATAACAGTATGCGTATTTGCGCGCTGATTTTTGCGGTATAAG
AATATATACTGATATGTATACCCGAAGTATGTCAAAAAGAGGTATGCTATGAAGCAGCGTATTACAGTGA
CAGTTGACAGCGACAGCTATCAGTTGCTCAAGGCATATATGATGTCAATATCTCCGGTCTGGTAAGCACA
ACCATGCAGAATGAAGCCCGTCGTCTGCGTGCCGAACGCTGGAAAGCGGAAAATCAGGAAGGGATGGCTG
AGGTCGCCCGGTTTATTGAAATGAACGGCTCTTTTGCTGACGAGAACAGGGGCTGGTGAAATGCAGTTTA
AGGTTTACACCTATAAAAGAGAGAGCCGTTATCGTCTGTTTGTGGATGTACAGAGTGATATTATTGACAC
GCCCGGCCGACGGATGGTGATCCCCCTGGCCAGTGCACGTCTGCTGTCAGATAAAGTCTCCCGTGAACTT
TACCCGGTGGTGCATATCGGGGATGAAAGCTGGCGCATGATGACCACCGATATGGCCAGTGTGCCGGTTT
CCGTTATCGGGGAAGAAGTGGCTGATCTCAGCCACCGCGAAAATGACATCAAAAACGCCATTAACCTGAT
GTTCTGGGGAATATAAATGTCAGGCTCCCTTATACACAGCCAGTCTGCACCTCGACGGTCTCATCGGTGG
ATCTTAGAAAATTATTCTAAGTCCAACATAGCGTATTCTAAGTTCAACATATCGACGAACTAGAAAAGAC
ATTGGACATATTCCAGGATATGCAAAAGAAAACAATGAATATTGTTTTGAATGTGTTCAAGTAAATGAGA
TTTTCAAGTCGTCTAAAGAACAGTTGCTAATACAGTTACTTATTTCAATAAATAATTGGTTCTAATAATA
CAAAACATATTCGAGGATATGCAGAAAAAAAGATGTTTGTTATTTTGAAAAGCTTGAGTAGTTTCTCTCC
GAGGTGTAGCGAAGAAGCATCATCTACTTTGTAATGTAATTTTCTTTATGTTTTCACTTTGTAATTTTAT
TTGTGTTAATGTACCATGGCCGATATCGGTTTTATTGAAAGAAAATTTATGTTACTTCTGTTTTGGCTTT
GCAATCAGTTATGCTAGTTTTCTTATACCCTTTCGTAAGCTTCCTAAGGAATCGTTCATTGATTTCCACT
GCTTCATTGTATATTAAAACTTTACAACTGTATCGACCATCATATAATTCTGGGTCAAGAGATGAAAATA
GAACACCACATCGTAAAGTGAAATAAGGGTGGGCGCGCCGACCCAGCTTTCTTGTACAAAGTGGTTCGAT
AATTCTTAATTAACTAGTTCTAGAGCGGCCGCCACCGCGGTGGAGCTCGAATTTCCCCGATCGTTCAAAC
ATTTGGCAATAAAGTTTCTTAAGATTGAATCCTGTTGCCGGTCTTGCGATGATTATCATATAATTTCTGT
TGAATTACGTTAAGCATGTAATAATTAACATGTAATGCATGACGTTATTTATGAGATGGGTTTTTATGAT
TAGAGTCCCGCAATTATACATTTAATACGCGATAGAAAACAAAATATAGCGCGCAAACTAGGATAAATTA
TCGCGCGCGGTGTCATCTATGTTACTGAATTCAAGCTTGGCGTGCCTGCAGGTCAACATGGTGGAGCACG
ACACACTTGTCTACTCCAAAAATATCAAAGATACAGTCTCAGAAGACCAAAGGGCAATTGAGACTTTTCA
ACAAAGGGTAATATCCGGAAACCTCCTCGGATTCCATTGCCCAGCTATCTGTCACTTTATTGTGAAGATA
GTGGAAAAGGAAGGTGGCTCCTACAAATGCCATCATTGCGATAAAGGAAAGGCCATCGTTGAAGATGCCT
CTGCCGACAGTGGTCCCAAAGATGGACCCCCACCCACGAGGAGCATCGTGGAAAAAGAAGACGTTCCAAC
CACGTCTTCAAAGCAAGTGGATTGATGTGATAACATGGTGGAGCACGACACACTTGTCTACTCCAAAAAT
ATCAAAGATACAGTCTCAGAAGACCAAAGGGCAATTGAGACTTTTCAACAAAGGGTAATATCCGGAAACC
TCCTCGGATTCCATTGCCCAGCTATCTGTCACTTTATTGTGAAGATAGTGGAAAAGGAAGGTGGCTCCTA
CAAATGCCATCATTGCGATAAAGGAAAGGCCATCGTTGAAGATGCCTCTGCCGACAGTGGTCCCAAAGAT
GGACCCCCACCCACGAGGAGCATCGTGGAAAAAGAAGACGTTCCAACCACGTCTTCAAAGCAAGTGGATT
GATGTGATATCTCCACTGACGTAAGGGATGACGCACAATCCCACTATCCTTCGCAAGACCCTTCCTCTAT
ATAAGGAAGTTCATTTCATTTGGAGAGGACCTCGACTCTAGAGGATCCCCGGGTACCGGGCCCCCCCTCG
AGGCGCGCCAAGCTATCAAACAAGTTTGTACAAAAAAGCAGGCTCCGCGGCCCACCCTTCACCATAATTA
GCAAGTAATAAGGAATAAAATCCTGTAATTATAGCTGAAAAAGGAAAAATATTTGGAGTCCGTCAGATTC
GAATCTGAACAAAGCATAAAAAAGTCAACAAAACTTAAAGCGGCGGACTCATCGTAATCTCAGCCCAATA
CCCTATTTTCCTCTCCCCTATATAAATACTTTCTTCTTCTACTGATCTTCTTCTCACAAATAAACCCAAA
TATATCAATCTACTGTGTTGGTGATTAAGTACTTTCGCTTGCAGAGAGAAATCACAGTGGTCAAAAAAGT
TGTAGTTTTCTTAAAGTCTCTTTCCTCTGTGATTCTCTGTGTAAGCGAAAGAGCTTGCTCCCTAAACTTA
TCTCTCTGATGATTTAATGTTAGAGATCTTCGTAAATCTATGTGTTTGATAGATCTGATGCGTTTTTTGA
GTTGATGATTTGATTATTTTTCACTGGAAAGTATCTCATTAGGGTAACGATAATGTTTTATGGATTTGGT
TGTATAACAGATAAGGGTGGGCGCGCCGACCCAGCTTTCTTGTACAAAGTGGTTCGATAATTCTTAATTA
ACTAGTTCTAGAGCGGCCGCCACCGCGGTGGAGCTCGAATTTCCCCGATCGTTCAAACATTTGGCAATAA
AGTTTCTTAAGATTGAATCCTGTTGCCGGTCTTGCGATGATTATCATATAATTTCTGTTGAATTACGTTA
AGCATGTAATAATTAACATGTAATGCATGACGTTATTTATGAGATGGGTTTTTATGATTAGAGTCCCGCA
ATTATACATTTAATACGCGATAGAAAACAAAATATAGCGCGCAAACTAGGATAAATTATCGCGCGCGGTG
TCATCTATGTTACTGAATTCGAATTCGTAATCATGTCATAGCTGTTTCCTGTGTGAAATTGTTATCCGCT
CACAATTCCACACAACATACGAGCCGGAAGCATAAAGTGTAAAGCCTGGGGTGCCTAATGAGTGAGCTAA
CTCACATTAATTGCGTTGCGCTCACTGCCCGCTTTCCAGTCGGGAAACCTGTCGTGCCAGCTGCATTAAT
GAATCGGCCAACGCGCGGGGAGAGGCGGTTTGCGTATTGGCTAGAGCAGCTTGCCAACATGGTGGAGCAC
GACACTCTCGTCTACTCCAAGAATATCAAAGATACAGTCTCAGAAGACCAAAGGGCTATTGAGACTTTTC
AACAAAGGGTAATATCGGGAAACCTCCTCGGATTCCATTGCCCAGCTATCTGTCACTTCATCAAAAGGAC
AGTAGAAAAGGAAGGTGGCACCTACAAATGCCATCATTGCGATAAAGGAAAGGCTATCGTTCAAGATGCC
TCTGCCGACAGTGGTCCCAAAGATGGACCCCCACCCACGAGGAGCATCGTGGAAAAAGAAGACGTTCCAA
CCACGTCTTCAAAGCAAGTGGATTGATGTGAACATGGTGGAGCACGACACTCTCGTCTACTCCAAGAATA
TCAAAGATACAGTCTCAGAAGACCAAAGGGCTATTGAGACTTTTCAACAAAGGGTAATATCGGGAAACCT
CCTCGGATTCCATTGCCCAGCTATCTGTCACTTCATCAAAAGGACAGTAGAAAAGGAAGGTGGCACCTAC
AAATGCCATCATTGCGATAAAGGAAAGGCTATCGTTCAAGATGCCTCTGCCGACAGTGGTCCCAAAGATG
GACCCCCACCCACGAGGAGCATCGTGGAAAAAGAAGACGTTCCAACCACGTCTTCAAAGCAAGTGGATTG
ATGTGATATCTCCACTGACGTAAGGGATGACGCACAATCCCACTATCCTTCGCAAGACCCTTCCTCTATA
TAAGGAAGTTCATTTCATTTGGAGAGGACACGCTGAAATCACCAGTCTCTCTCTACAAATCTATCTCTCT
CGAGCTTTCGCAGATCCGGGGGGCAATGAGATATGAAAAAGCCTGAACTCACCGCGACGTCTGTCGAGAA
GTTTCTGATCGAAAAGTTCGACAGCGTCTCCGACCTGATGCAGCTCTCGGAGGGCGAAGAATCTCGTGCT
TTCAGCTTCGATGTAGGAGGGCGTGGATATGTCCTGCGGGTAAATAGCTGCGCCGATGGTTTCTACAAAG
ATCGTTATGTTTATCGGCACTTTGCATCGGCCGCGCTCCCGATTCCGGAAGTGCTTGACATTGGGGAGTT
TAGCGAGAGCCTGACCTATTGCATCTCCCGCCGTTCACAGGGTGTCACGTTGCAAGACCTGCCTGAAACC
GAACTGCCCGCTGTTCTACAACCGGTCGCGGAGGCTATGGATGCGATCGCTGCGGCCGATCTTAGCCAGA
CGAGCGGGTTCGGCCCATTCGGACCGCAAGGAATCGGTCAATACACTACATGGCGTGATTTCATATGCGC
GATTGCTGATCCCCATGTGTATCACTGGCAAACTGTGATGGACGACACCGTCAGTGCGTCCGTCGCGCAG
GCTCTCGATGAGCTGATGCTTTGGGCCGAGGACTGCCCCGAAGTCCGGCACCTCGTGCACGCGGATTTCG
GCTCCAACAATGTCCTGACGGACAATGGCCGCATAACAGCGGTCATTGACTGGAGCGAGGCGATGTTCGG
GGATTCCCAATACGAGGTCGCCAACATCTTCTTCTGGAGGCCGTGGTTGGCTTGTATGGAGCAGCAGACG
CGCTACTTCGAGCGGAGGCATCCGGAGCTTGCAGGATCGCCACGACTCCGGGCGTATATGCTCCGCATTG
GTCTTGACCAACTCTATCAGAGCTTGGTTGACGGCAATTTCGATGATGCAGCTTGGGCGCAGGGTCGATG
CGACGCAATCGTCCGATCCGGAGCCGGGACTGTCGGGCGTACACAAATCGCCCGCAGAAGCGCGGCCGTC
TGGACCGATGGCTGTGTAGAAGTACTCGCCGATAGTGGAAACCGACGCCCCAGCACTCGTCCGAGGGCAA
AGAAATAGAGTAGATGCCGACCGGGATCTGTCGATCGACAAGCTCGAGTTTCTCCATAATAATGTGTGAG
TAGTTCCCAGATAAGGGAATTAGGGTTCCTATAGGGTTTCGCTCATGTGTTGAGCATATAAGAAACCCTT
AGTATGTATTTGTATTTGTAAAATACTTCTATCAATAAAATTTCTAATTCCTAAAACCAAAATCCAGTAC
TAAAATCCAGATCCCCCGAATTAATTCGGCGTTAATTCAGTACATTAAAAACGTCCGCAATGTGTTATTA
AGTTGTCTAAGCGTCAATTTGTTTACACCACAATATATCCTGCCA
Features (pLannotate 1.2.2; 37 found; start..end, strand, type, name):
    425..1219    +  CDS            KanR: aminoglycoside phosphotransferase; aphA-3; confers resistance to kanamycin
   1306..1894    +  rep_origin     ori: high-copy-number ColE1/pMB1/pBR322/pUC origin of replication
   2080..2220    -  misc_feature   bom: basis of mobility region from pBR322
   2322..2361    -  CDS            rop (fragment): Rop protein, which maintains plasmids at low copy number; rop
   2564..2758    -  rep_origin     pVS1 oriV: origin of replication for the Pseudomonas plasmid pVS1 (Heeb et al., 2000)
   2824..3897    -  CDS            pVS1 RepA: replication protein from the Pseudomonas plasmid pVS1 (Heeb et al., 2000)
   4326..4955    -  CDS            pVS1 StaA: stability protein from the Pseudomonas plasmid pVS1 (Heeb et al., 2000)
   5515..5916    -  CDS            Y4CG_SINFN (fragment): Protein inferred from homology: Swiss-Prot protein existence level 3. From Sinorhizobium fredii (strain NBRC 101917 / NGR234).
   6256..6280    -  misc_feature   RB T-DNA repeat: right border repeat from nopaline C58 T-DNA
   6346..6500    -  CDS            lacZα (fragment): LacZα fragment of β-galactosidase; lacZ fragment
   6503..6523    -  misc_feature   MCS (fragment): pUC18/19 multiple cloning site
   6598..7269    +  promoter       CaMV 35S promoter (enhanced): cauliflower mosaic virus 35S promoter with a duplicated enhancer region
   7271..7297    -  misc_feature   MCS (fragment): pUC18/19 multiple cloning site
   7329..7353    +  protein_bind   attB1: mutant version of attB; recombination site for the Gateway® BP reaction BP Clonase™
   7796..7826    +  promoter       lac UV5 promoter: E. coli lac promoter with an "up" mutation
   7850..7879    +  promoter       cat promoter (fragment): promoter of the E. coli cat gene encoding chloramphenicol acetyltransferase
   7880..8536    +  CDS            cat: CAT_ECOLX - Experimental evidence at protein level: Swiss-Prot protein existence level 1. This enzyme is an effector of chloramphenicol resistance in bacteria. From Escherichia coli. This protein is used as a marker in many commonly used cloning vectors, such as pACYC184.
   8718..8876    +  CDS            ccdA (fragment): CCDA_ECO57 - Also known as H, letA. Experimental evidence at protein level: Swiss-Prot protein existence level 1. Antitoxin component of a type II toxin-antitoxin (TA) system which inhibits the post-segregational killing (PSK) of plasmid-free cells, also referred to as a plasmid addiction system. Binds to and blocks the activity of CcdB; will also remove bound CcdB protein from the CcdB-GyrA complex by forming a CcdA-CcdB complex, a process termed rejuvenation. Functions as a transcriptional corepressor for the ccdAB operon, repression also requires CcdB (By similarity). From Escherichia coli
   8881..9183    +  CDS            ccdB: CCDB_ECOLI - Also known as G, letB, letD. Experimental evidence at protein level: Swiss-Prot protein existence level 1. Toxic component of a type II toxin-antitoxin (TA) system, functioning in plasmid maintainence. Responsible for the post- segregational killing (PSK) of plasmid-free cells, also referred to as a plasmid addiction system. Half-life of over 2 hours. Cell killing by CcdB is accompanied by filamentation, defects in chromosome and plasmid segregation, defects in cell division, formation of anucleate cells, decreased DNA synthesis and plasmid loss. Interferes with the activity of DN
   9841..9865    -  protein_bind   attB2: mutant version of attB; recombination site for the Gateway® BP reaction BP Clonase™
   9883..9918    -  misc_feature   MCS (fragment): pBluescript multiple cloning site
   9929..10176   +  terminator     NOS terminator: nopaline synthase terminator and poly(A) signal
  10279..10950   +  promoter       CaMV 35S promoter (enhanced): cauliflower mosaic virus 35S promoter with a duplicated enhancer region
  10952..10978   -  misc_feature   MCS (fragment): pUC18/19 multiple cloning site
  11010..11034   +  protein_bind   attB1: mutant version of attB; recombination site for the Gateway® BP reaction BP Clonase™
  11295..11396   +  ncRNA          MIR173: Accession: RF03457 - MIR173 microRNA precursor family
  11579..11603   -  protein_bind   attB2: mutant version of attB; recombination site for the Gateway® BP reaction BP Clonase™
  11621..11656   -  misc_feature   MCS (fragment): pBluescript multiple cloning site
  11667..11914   +  terminator     NOS terminator: nopaline synthase terminator and poly(A) signal
  11957..11979   -  protein_bind   lac operator (fragment): The lac repressor binds to the lac operator to inhibit transcription in E. coli. This inhibition can be relieved by adding lactose or isopropyl-β-D-thiogalactopyranoside (IPTG). lac repressor encoded by lacI
  11983..12013   -  promoter       lac promoter: promoter for the E. coli lac operon
  12028..12049   -  protein_bind   CAP binding site: CAP binding activates transcription in the presence of cAMP. E. coli catabolite activator protein
  12062..12150   -  CDS            lacI (fragment): lac repressor; lacI; The lac repressor binds to the lac operator to inhibit transcription in E. coli. This inhibition can be relieved by adding lactose or isopropyl-β-D-thiogalactopyranoside (IPTG).
  12240..12916   +  promoter       CaMV 35S promoter (enhanced): cauliflower mosaic virus 35S promoter with a duplicated enhancer region
  12983..14008   +  CDS            HygR: hygromycin B phosphotransferase confers resistance to hygromycin
  14049..14223   +  polyA_signal   CaMV poly(A) signal: cauliflower mosaic virus polyadenylation signal
  14301..14325   -  misc_feature   LB T-DNA repeat: left border repeat from nopaline C58 T-DNA
