[The description below was written by a language model from this plasmid's Addgene catalogue record and pLannotate feature annotations shown in this document.]
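Description:
pMDC32B-AtTAS1c-D2-B/c-AtMIR173 is a plant expression binary vector of about 14.3 kb built on the pMDC32 backbone. It is designed for direct cloning and expression of synthetic trans-acting siRNAs (syn-tasiRNAs). The backbone carries a ColE1/pBR322-type origin with a bom site, plus the pVS1 oriV, RepA and StaA functions, a replicon commonly used to maintain binary vectors in Agrobacterium. A kanamycin resistance gene provides bacterial selection, and the record lists the plasmid as low copy. Between the nopaline-type right and left T-DNA border repeats sit three cassettes, each driven by an enhanced (duplicated-enhancer) CaMV 35S promoter. One of these expresses hygromycin phosphotransferase with a CaMV poly(A) signal for selecting transformed plants.

The first cassette holds the Arabidopsis thaliana TAS1c precursor, flanked by attB1/attB2 Gateway scars and followed by a NOS terminator. Within the precursor, just downstream of the 3'D1[+] position, lies a chloramphenicol resistance (cat) and ccdB counter-selection cassette flanked by two inverted BsaI sites. Digestion with BsaI releases this cassette so that syn-tasiRNA sequences can be ligated in its place. Loss of the toxic ccdB gene then selects for recombinants in standard strains, which is why the empty vector must be propagated in a ccdB-tolerant strain under chloramphenicol and kanamycin. BsaI sites in ccdB and in MIR173 were mutated so that the enzyme does not cut there. The second cassette, 2x35S-AtMIR173-Tnos, supplies miR173, which triggers phased processing of TAS1c transcripts. Co-expressing it allows syn-tasiRNA production in any plant species, not only Arabidopsis. The depositor sequence and the sequencing-derived sequence differ slightly in length but give essentially the same annotation.
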