Addgene plasmid #137885: pMDC32B-AtTAS1c-D2-B/c-AtMIR173
Purpose: Plant expression vector for direct cloning of synthetic trans-acting siRNAs into Arabidopsis thaliana TAS1c precursor downstream 3'D1[+]. Contains AtMIR173 for syntasi expression in any plant species.
Depositing lab: Alberto Carbonell. Depositing organization: Instituto de Biologia Molecular y Celular de Plantas. Publication: Fine-tune control of targeted RNAi efficacy by plant artificial small RNAs. Lopez-Dolz L, Spada M, Daros JA, Carbonell A. Nucleic Acids Res. 2020 May 12. pii: 5836195. doi: 10.1093/nar/gkaa343. PubMed 32396204.
Backbone
  Vector backbone: pMDC32
  Backbone manufacturer: Thermo Fisher Scientific
  Backbone size w/o insert (bp): 10141
  Total vector size (bp): 14339
  Vector type: Plant Expression
  Selectable markers: Hygromycin
Growth in bacteria
  Bacterial resistance: Chloramphenicol and Kanamycin, 25 & 50 μg/mL
  Growth temperature: 37°C
  Growth strain: ccdB Survival
  Copy number: Low Copy
Gene/Insert 1
  Gene/Insert name: AtTAS1c-D2-B/c
  Species: A. thaliana (mustard weed)
  Insert size (bp): 2451
  Mutation: A. thaliana TAS1c precursor sequence including a chloramphenicol-ccdB cassette flanked by two inverted BsaI sites downstream the 3'D1[+] position. The BsaI site in the ccdB gene was mutated to block the site.
  Cloning method: Unknown
  Sequencing primers: 5′ AAACCTAAACCTAAACGGCTAAGC
Gene/Insert 2
  Gene/Insert name: 2x35S-AtMIR173-Tnos
  Species: A. thaliana (mustard weed)
  Insert size (bp): 1747
  Mutation: AtMIR173 sequence with two nucleotide substitutions to block natural BsaI sites, flanked by the 2x35S promoter and Tnos terminator sequences
  Cloning method: Unknown
  Sequencing primers: 5′ caccATAATTAGCAAGTAATAAGG; 3′ ATCTGTTATACAACCAAATCC
Terms and licenses: Academic/Nonprofit Terms; Industry Terms: Not Available to Industry
How to cite: pMDC32B-AtTAS1c-D2-B/c-AtMIR173 was a gift from Alberto Carbonell (Addgene plasmid # 137885 ; http://n2t.net/addgene:137885 ; RRID:Addgene_137885)
